>Addgene plasmid #15570 | GAL HA25Q+ProCFPp303 | addgene partial sequence | sequence record 22135 | 15570 with EXFP-R
GCATGGCACTCTTGAAAAAGTCATGCCGTTTCATATGATCTGGGTATCTTGAAAAGCATTGAACACCCCA
AGTCAAAGTAGTGACAAGTGTTGGCCATGGAACAGGTAGTTTTCCAGTAGTGCAAATAAATTTAAGGGTA
AGTTTTCCGTATGTTGCATCACCTTCACCCTCTCCACTGACAGAAAATTTGTGCCCATTAACATCACCAT
CTAATTCAACAAGAATTGGGACAACTCCAGTGAAAAGTTCTTCTCCTTTACTCAGGGATCCAGGTCGGTG
CAGAGGCTCCTCAGCCACAGCTGGGCCTGGAGGAGGTGGAGGTGGAGGTGGAGGAGGTTGTGGCTGAGGC
AGCAGAGGCTGTGCCTGTGGAGGAGGTTGAGGAAGTTGAGGAGGTGGGGGTGGAGGGGGAGGTGGTGGCG
GTTGTTGCTGTTGCTGCTGTTGTTGCTGTTGCTGCTGTTGTTGCTGTTGCTGCTGTTGTTGCTGTTGCTG
CTGTTGGAAGCTTTTGAGGGACTCGAAGGCCTTCATCAGCTTTTCCAGGGTCGCAGCGTAGTCTGGGACG
TCGTATGGGTACATGGCTCTAGAATCCGGGGTTTTTTCTCCTTGACGTTAAAGTATAGAGGTATATTAAC
AATTTTTTGTTGATACTTTTATTACATTTGAATAAGAAGTAATACAAACCGAAAATGTTGAAAGTATTAG
TTAAAGTGGTTATGCAGTTTTTGCATTTATATATCTGTTAATAGATCAAAAATCATCGCTTCGCTGATTA
ATTACCCCAGAAATAAGGCTAAAAAACTAATCGCATTATCATCCTATGGTTGTTAATTTGATTCGTTCAT
TTGAAGGTTTGTGGGGCCAGGTTACTGCCA
