[The description below was written by a language model from this plasmid's Addgene catalogue record.]
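Description:
GAL HA25Q+ProCFPp303 is a yeast expression plasmid built on the p303 Gal backbone. It carries HIS3 as the yeast selectable marker and ampicillin resistance for propagation in E. coli, where it is recorded as low copy. The backbone name suggests a pRS303-type integrating vector, but the record does not state whether it integrates or replicates in yeast, and it lists no origins of replication. No feature table is available, so the exact arrangement of regulatory elements cannot be confirmed. The construct name, the backbone name and the use of a Gal1 sequencing primer all point to a galactose-inducible GAL1 promoter driving the insert.

The insert is a fragment of human huntingtin (HTT) with a 25-glutamine tract, a length in the normal, non-pathogenic range. The proline-rich region that natively follows the polyglutamine stretch is retained. An HA epitope tag is fused to the N terminus, and CFP is fused to the C terminus, which allows immunodetection and fluorescence imaging of the protein's localisation or aggregation state. The exact boundaries of the HTT fragment are not stated.

The plasmid belongs to a series made to test how sequences flanking the polyglutamine tract influence polyQ toxicity in yeast. Within that series, the short 25Q version would naturally serve as a comparator for expanded-polyQ constructs, with variants differing in tag identity and in whether the proline-rich region is present. The depositor notes that glutamine repeats can shorten over time through polymerase slippage during replication. This mainly concerns the long-repeat members of the series rather than a 25Q construct.
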