Addgene plasmid #15570: GAL HA25Q+ProCFPp303
Depositing lab: Susan Lindquist. Depositing organization: Whitehead Institute for Biomedical Research. Publication: Flanking sequences profoundly alter polyglutamine toxicity in yeast. Duennwald ML, Jagadish S, Muchowski PJ, Lindquist S. Proc Natl Acad Sci U S A. 2006 Jul 18. 103(29):11045-50. 10.1073/pnas.0604547103 PubMed 16832050.
Backbone
  Vector backbone: p303 Gal
  Vector type: Yeast Expression
  Selectable markers: HIS3
Growth in bacteria
  Bacterial resistance: Ampicillin, 100 μg/mL
  Growth temperature: 37°C
  Growth strain: DH5alpha
  Copy number: Low Copy
Gene/Insert
  Gene/Insert name: htt 25Q + Pro (alt name: htt 25Q)
  Species: H. sapiens (human)
  Mutation: Proline-rich region present
  GenBank ID: NM_002111
  Entrez Gene: HTT (a.k.a. HD, IT15, LOMARS)
  Tag / fusion protein: HA (N terminal on insert); CFP (C terminal on insert)
  Cloning method: Restriction Enzyme
  Sequencing primers: 5′ Gal1; 3′ EGFP-N
Terms and licenses: Academic/Nonprofit Terms; Industry Terms: Not Available to Industry
Depositor comments: Figure 2, V in article. Lindquist lab number: 7699 Due to slippage when polymerases go through them, the Q stretches often get shorter over time due to mistakes while they are replicated in the cells. The shortening should not have much of an effect until the Q stretches get into the 80s.
How to cite: GAL HA25Q+ProCFPp303 was a gift from Susan Lindquist (Addgene plasmid # 15570 ; http://n2t.net/addgene:15570 ; RRID:Addgene_15570)
